Addgene plasmid #104033: pEB1-2ndVal mGFPmut2
Purpose: Plasmid encoding 2ndVal mGFPmut2
Depositing lab: Philippe Cluzel. Depositing organization: Harvard University. Publication: Systematic characterization of maturation time of fluorescent proteins in living cells. Balleza E, Kim JM, Cluzel P. Nat Methods. 2018 Jan;15(1):47-51. doi: 10.1038/nmeth.4509. Epub 2017 Nov 20. PubMed 29320486.
Backbone
  Vector backbone: pEB1
  Backbone size w/o insert (bp): 3674
  Total vector size (bp): 4394
  Modifications to backbone: Derived from pUA66. Inserted constitutive promoter proC. Replaced original insert with FP of interest.
  Vector type: Bacterial Expression ; Low copy
Growth in bacteria
  Bacterial resistance: Kanamycin, 50 μg/mL
  Growth temperature: 37°C
  Growth strain: MG1655
  Copy number: Low Copy
Gene/Insert
  Gene/Insert name: 2ndVal mGFPmut2
  Species: Synthetic
  Insert size (bp): 720
  Mutation: mGFPmut2 with valine inserted in 2nd position
  Promoter: proC
  Cloning method: Gibson Cloning
  Sequencing primers: 5′ GCGTATCACGAGGCCCTTTC; 3′ AAAGGGAAAACTGTCCATATGCAC
Terms and licenses: Academic/Nonprofit Terms; Industry Terms: Not Available to Industry
Depositor comments: This is a version of mGFPmut2 with a valine inserted in the second position. Please see "Notes On Plasmids In This Collection" document for further details and references.
How to cite: pEB1-2ndVal mGFPmut2 was a gift from Philippe Cluzel (Addgene plasmid # 104033 ; http://n2t.net/addgene:104033 ; RRID:Addgene_104033)
