[The description below was written by a language model from this plasmid's Addgene catalogue record and pLannotate feature annotations shown in this document.]
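Description:
pEB1-2ndVal mGFPmut2 is a low-copy bacterial expression plasmid of about 4.4 kb, built to produce a single fluorescent protein constitutively in Escherichia coli. Its pEB1 backbone derives from the promoter-reporter vector pUA66, modified by inserting the constitutive proC promoter and replacing the original reporter with the fluorescent protein of interest by Gibson assembly. Replication relies on the pSC101 origin together with its Rep101 (RepA) initiator protein, which keeps copy number low. Selection is by kanamycin through an nptII/neo aminoglycoside phosphotransferase gene, which is followed by the phage lambda t0 terminator. A short adjacent fragment annotated as Tn5 transposase is probably residual sequence carried along with the Tn5-derived resistance cassette rather than a functional element.

The payload is a 720 bp synthetic coding sequence for mGFPmut2, a monomeric version of the GFPmut2 green fluorescent protein, with an extra valine codon inserted at the second position. The automated annotation labels this open reading frame as yEGFP, which reflects similarity among GFP variants rather than the depositor's designation. The proC promoter itself is not called in the feature table, but the record places it upstream of the coding sequence. Downstream lie a remnant of a pUC-type multiple cloning site and the rrnB T1 terminator, which ends transcription of the reporter.

The plasmid belongs to a collection of matched pEB1 constructs used to systematically compare the maturation times of fluorescent proteins in living cells. Here it allows the valine-inserted variant to be assessed under the same promoter and copy-number context as the other proteins in the set.
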