Features (pLannotate 1.2.2; 8 found; start..end, strand, type, name):
    171..887     +  CDS            yEGFP: yEGFP is a fluorescent protein published in 1997.
    898..917     +  misc_feature   MCS (fragment): pUC18/19 multiple cloning site
    928..1014    +  terminator     rrnB T1 terminator: Escherichia coli rrnB; transcription terminator T1 from the E. coli rrnB gene
   1552..2502    -  CDS            Rep101: RepA protein needed for replication with the pSC101 origin; rep101
   2550..2772    -  rep_origin     pSC101 ori: low-copy replication origin that requires the Rep101 protein
   3264..3358    -  terminator     lambda t0 terminator: transcription terminator from phage lambda
   3392..4183    -  CDS            neo: KKA2_KLEPN - Also known as kan, nptII. Experimental evidence at protein level: Swiss-Prot protein existence level 1. Resistance to kanamycin, neomycin, paromomycin, ribostamycin, butirosin and gentamicin B. From Klebsiella pneumoniae.
   4215..4334    -  CDS            tnpA (fragment): TN5P_ECOLX - Also known as tnp. Experimental evidence at protein level: Swiss-Prot protein existence level 1. Mediates transposition of transposon Tn5 by a 'cut and paste' mechanism. First, the monomeric transposase binds the 19 bp inverted DNA repeats flanking the transposon. Then, dimerization of the DNA- bound transposase creates a synaptic DNA complex. After nicking of the first DNA strand, excision of the transposon proceeds through a series of intermediates. The transposase then mediates the insertion of the transposon at a new site by strand transfer. The activity of the wild- type tran
>Addgene plasmid #104033 | pEB1-2ndVal mGFPmut2 | addgene full sequence | sequence record 200474 | Addgene NGS Result
CACAGCTAACACCACGTCGTCCCTATCTGCTGCCCTAGGTCTATGAGTGGTTGCTGGATAACTTTACGGG
CATGCATAAGGCTCGTATGATATATTCAGGGAGACCACAACGGTTTCCCTCTACAAATAATTTTGTTTAA
CTTTTCTAGATTTAAGAAGGAGATATACATATGGTGAGTAAAGGAGAAGAACTTTTCACTGGAGTTGTCC
CAATTCTTGTTGAATTAGATGGTGATGTTAATGGGCACAAATTTTCTGTCAGTGGAGAGGGTGAAGGTGA
TGCAACATACGGAAAACTTACCCTTAAATTTATTTGCACTACTGGAAAACTACCTGTTCCATGGCCAACA
CTTGTCACTACTTTCGCGTATGGTCTTCAATGCTTTGCGAGATACCCAGATCATATGAAACAGCATGACT
TTTTCAAGAGTGCCATGCCCGAAGGTTATGTACAGGAAAGAACTATATTTTTCAAAGATGACGGGAACTA
CAAGACACGTGCTGAAGTCAAGTTTGAAGGTGATACCCTTGTTAATAGAATCGAGTTAAAAGGTATTGAT
TTTAAAGAAGATGGAAACATTCTTGGACACAAATTGGAATACAACTATAACTCACACAATGTATACATCA
TGGCAGACAAACAAAAGAATGGAATCAAAGTTAACTTCAAAATTAGACACAACATTGAAGATGGAAGCGT
TCAACTAGCAGACCATTATCAACAAAATACTCCAATTGGCGATGGCCCTGTCCTTTTACCAGACAACCAT
TACCTGTCCACACAATCTAAGCTTTCGAAAGATCCCAACGAAAAGAGAGACCACATGGTCCTTCTTGAGT
TTGTAACAGCTGCTGGGATTACACATGGCATGGATGAACTATACAAATAAATGTCCAGACCTGCAGGCAT
GCAAGCTCTAGAGGCATCAAATAAAACGAAAGGCTCAGTCGAAAGACTGGGCCTTTCGTTTTATCTGTTG
TTTGTCGGTGAACGCTCTCCTGAGTAGGACAAATCCGCCGCCCTAGACCTAGGGTACGGGTTTTGCTGCC
CGCAAACGGGCTGTTCTGGTGTTGCTAGTTTGTTATCAGAATCGCAGATCCGGCTTCAGCCGGTTTGCCG
GCTGAAAGCGCTATTTCTTCCAGAATTGCCATGATTTTTTCCCCACGGGAGGCGTCACTGGCTCCCGTGT
TGTCGGCAGCTTTGATTCGATAAGCAGCATCGCCTGTTTCAGGCTGTCTATGTGTGACTGTTGAGCTGTA
ACAAGTTGTCTCAGGTGTTCAATTTCATGTTCTAGTTGCTTTGTTTTACTGGTTTCACCTGTTCTATTAG
GTGTTACATGCTGTTCATCTGTTACATTGTCGATCTGTTCATGGTGAACAGCTTTGAATGCACCAAAAAC
TCGTAAAAGCTCTGATGTATCTATCTTTTTTACACCGTTTTCATCTGTGCATATGGACAGTTTTCCCTTT
GATATGTAACGGTGAACAGTTGTTCTACTTTTGTTTGTTAGTCTTGATGCTTCACTGATAGATACAAGAG
CCATAAGAACCTCAGATCCTTCCGTATTTAGCCAGTATGTTCTCTAGTGTGGTTCGTTGTTTTTGCGTGA
GCCATGAGAACGAACCATTGAGATCATACTTACTTTGCATGTCACTCAAAAATTTTGCCTCAAAACTGGT
GAGCTGAATTTTTGCAGTTAAAGCATCGTGTAGTGTTTTTCTTAGTCCGTTATGTAGGTAGGAATCTGAT
GTAATGGTTGTTGGTATTTTGTCACCATTCATTTTTATCTGGTTGTTCTCAAGTTCGGTTACGAGATCCA
TTTGTCTATCTAGTTCAACTTGGAAAATCAACGTATCAGTCGGGCGGCCTCGCTTATCAACCACCAATTT
CATATTGCTGTAAGTGTTTAAATCTTTACTTATTGGTTTCAAAACCCATTGGTTAAGCCTTTTAAACTCA
TGGTAGTTATTTTCAAGCATTAACATGAACTTAAATTCATCAAGGCTAATCTCTATATTTGCCTTGTGAG
TTTTCTTTTGTGTTAGTTCTTTTAATAACCACTCATAAATCCTCATAGAGTATTTGTTTTCAAAAGACTT
AACATGTTCCAGATTATATTTTATGAATTTTTTTAACTGGAAAAGATAAGGCAATATCTCTTCACTAAAA
ACTAATTCTAATTTTTCGCTTGAGAACTTGGCATAGTTTGTCCACTGGAAAATCTCAAAGCCTTTAACCA
AAGGATTCCTGATTTCCACAGTTCTCGTCATCAGCTCTCTGGTTGCTTTAGCTAATACACCATAAGCATT
TTCCCTACTGATGTTCATCATCTGAGCGTATTGGTTATAAGTGAACGATACCGTCCGTTCTTTCCTTGTA
GGGTTTTCAATCGTGGGGTTGAGTAGTGCCACACAGCATAAAATTAGCTTGGTTTCATGCTCCGTTAAGT
CATAGCGACTAATCGCTAGTTCATTTGCTTTGAAAACAACTAATTCAGACATACATCTCAATTGGTCTAG
GTGATTTTAATCACTATACCAATTGAGATGGGCTAGTCAATGATAATTACTAGTCCTTTTCCTTTGAGTT
GTGGGTATCTGTAAATTCTGCTAGACCTTTGCTGGAAAACTTGTAAATTCTGCTAGACCCTCTGTAAATT
CCGCTAGACCTTTGTGTGTTTTTTTTGTTTATATTCAAGTGGTTATAATTTATAGAATAAAGAAAGAATA
AAAAAAGATAAAAAGAATAGATCCCAGCCCTGTGTATAACTCACTACTTTAGTCAGTTCCGCAGTATTAC
AAAAGGATGTCGCAAACGCTGTTTGCTCCTCTACAAAACAGACCTTAAAACCCTAAAGGCTTAAGTAGCA
CCCTCGCAAGCTCGGGCAAATCGCTGAATATTCCTTTTGTCTCCGACCATCAGGCACCTGAGTCGCTGTC
TTTTTCGTGACATTCAGTTCGCTGCGCTCACGGCTCTGGCAGTGAATGGGGGTAAATGGCACTACAGGCG
CCTTTTATGGATTCATGCAAGGAAACTACCCATAATACAAGAAAAGCCCGTCACGGGCTTCTCAGGGCGT
TTTATGGCGGGTCTGCTATGTGGTGCTATCTGACTTTTTGCTGTTCAGCAGTTCCTGCCCTCTGATTTTC
CAGTCTGACCACTTCGGATTATCCCGTGACAGGTCATTCAGACTGGCTAATGCACCCAGTAAGGCAGCGG
TATCATCAACAGGCTTACCCGTCTTACTGTCCCTAGTGCTTGGATTCTCACCAATAAAAAACGCCCGGCG
GCAACCGAGCGTTCTGAACAAATCCAGATGGAGTTCTGAGGTCATTACTGGATCTATCAACAGGAGTCCA
AGCGAGCTCTCGAACCCCAGAGTCCCGCTCAGAAGAACTCGTCAAGAAGGCGATAGAAGGCGATGCGCTG
CGAATCGGGAGCGGCGATACCGTAAAGCACGAGGAAGCGGTCAGCCCATTCGCCGCCAAGCTCTTCAGCA
ATATCACGGGTAGCCAACGCTATGTCCTGATAGCGGTCCGCCACACCCAGCCGGCCACAGTCGATGAATC
CAGAAAAGCGGCCATTTTCCACCATGATATTCGGCAAGCAGGCATCGCCATGGGTCACGACGAGATCCTC
GCCGTCGGGCATGCGCGCCTTGAGCCTGGCGAACAGTTCGGCTGGCGCGAGCCCCTGATGCTCTTCGTCC
AGATCATCCTGATCGACAAGACCGGCTTCCATCCGAGTACGTGCTCGCTCGATGCGATGTTTCGCTTGGT
GGTCGAATGGGCAGGTAGCCGGATCAAGCGTATGCAGCCGCCGCATTGCATCAGCCATGATGGATACTTT
CTCGGCAGGAGCAAGGTGAGATGACAGGAGATCCTGCCCCGGCACTTCGCCCAATAGCAGCCAGTCCCTT
CCCGCTTCAGTGACAACGTCGAGCACAGCTGCGCAAGGAACGCCCGTCGTGGCCAGCCACGATAGCCGCG
CTGCCTCGTCCTGCAGTTCATTCAGGGCACCGGACAGGTCGGTCTTGACAAAAAGAACCGGGCGCCCCTG
CGCTGACAGCCGGAACACGGCGGCATCAGAGCAGCCGATTGTCTGTTGTGCCCAGTCATAGCCGAATAGC
CTCTCCACCCAAGCGGCCGGAGAACCTGCGTGCAATCCATCTTGTTCAATCATGCGAAACGATCCTCATC
CTGTCTCTTGATCAGATCTTGATCCCCTGCGCCATCAGATCCTTGGCGGCAAGAAAGCCATCCAGTTTAC
TTTGCAGGGCTTCCCAACCTTACCAGAGGGCGCCCCAGCTGGCAATTCCGACGTCTAAGAAACCATTATT
ATCATGACATTAACCTATAAAAATAGGCGTATCACGAGGCCCTTTCGTCTTCAC
